Addgene plasmid #228160: SP_C4
Purpose: Plasmid contains the secretion signal peptide sequence of the human AFAM gene for use in Combinatorial Golden Gate Assembly (BsaI restriction sites).
Depositing lab: Joseph Brock. Depositing organization: Australian National University. Publication: High-throughput optimisation of protein secretion in yeast via an engineered biosensor. Cleaver A, Luo R, Smith OB, Murphy L, Schwessinger B, Brock J. Trends Biotechnol. 2025 Apr;43(4):838-867. doi: 10.1016/j.tibtech.2024.11.010. Epub 2024 Dec 13. PubMed 39674781.
Backbone
  Vector backbone: pYTK001
  Backbone manufacturer: John Dueber, Addgene plasmid #65108
  Vector type: Synthetic Biology
Growth in bacteria
  Bacterial resistance: Chloramphenicol, 25 μg/mL
  Growth temperature: 37°C
  Growth strain: DH5alpha
  Copy number: High Copy
Gene/Insert
  Gene/Insert name: sp_P43652_AFAM_HUMAN:0-21 (alt name: Uniprot: P43652)
  Species: H. sapiens (human)
  Cloning method: Golden Gate
Terms and licenses: Academic/Nonprofit Terms; Industry Terms: Not Available to Industry
Depositor comments: Signal peptides direct recombinant protein secretion in yeast. Codon optimised for expression in S. cerevisiae. This part is designed for use with components from the MoClo Yeast Toolkit (Lee et al. 2015). This insert is a 3a* component, see Williams et al. 2024 for more detail.
How to cite: SP_C4 was a gift from Joseph Brock (Addgene plasmid # 228160 ; http://n2t.net/addgene:228160 ; RRID:Addgene_228160)
