[The description below was written by a language model from this plasmid's Addgene catalogue record and pLannotate feature annotations shown in this document.]
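Description:
SP_C4 is a small (about 1.7 kb) synthetic-biology part plasmid built on pYTK001, the part-entry vector of the MoClo Yeast Toolkit. It is a storage and donor vector for a single modular DNA part rather than an expression construct. It is propagated in E. coli from a high-copy ColE1/pUC-type origin and selected with chloramphenicol through a cat (chloramphenicol acetyltransferase) gene driven by its native cat promoter. A minimal lambda t0 terminator sits next to the insert, downstream of the resistance gene, which lies on the opposite strand. The feature table shows no yeast origin, yeast marker, promoter or terminator for the insert, consistent with its role as a part plasmid.

The payload is the secretion signal peptide of human afamin (AFM/AFAM, an albumin-family carrier protein), recorded as residues 0–21 of the UniProt entry and annotated as a short fragment of roughly 70 nt. According to the depositor, the sequence is codon-optimised for Saccharomyces cerevisiae and is flanked by BsaI sites, so that Golden Gate digestion releases it with defined overhangs. It is designated a "3a*" part type, a variant of the toolkit's N-terminal coding-sequence position, which places the signal peptide upstream of a protein of interest in an assembled transcription unit.

The plasmid is intended for combinatorial Golden Gate assembly with other Yeast Toolkit components. Different signal peptides are combined with other parts to find combinations that best direct recombinant protein secretion in yeast, in the context of a high-throughput, biosensor-based secretion optimisation study.
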