Features (pLannotate 1.2.2; 5 found; start..end, strand, type, name):
     11..79      +  CDS            AFM (fragment): AFAM_HUMAN - Also known as ALB2, ALBA. Experimental evidence at protein level: Swiss-Prot protein existence level 1. Functions as carrier for hydrophobic molecules in body fluids (Probable). Essential for the solubility and activity of lipidated Wnt family members, including WNT1, WNT2B, WNT3, WNT3A, WNT5A, WNT7A, WNT7B, WNT8, WNT9A, WNT9B, WNT10A and WNT10B (PubMed:26902720). Binds vitamin E (PubMed:15952736, PubMed:12463752). May transport vitamin E in body fluids under conditions where the lipoprotein system is not sufficient (PubMed:15952736). May be involved in the transport of vitamin E
     93..127     -  terminator     lambda t0 terminator: minimal transcription terminator from phage lambda (Scholtissek and Grosse, 1987)
    201..857     -  CDS            cat: CAT_ECOLX - Experimental evidence at protein level: Swiss-Prot protein existence level 1. This enzyme is an effector of chloramphenicol resistance in bacteria. From Escherichia coli. This protein is used as a marker in many commonly used cloning vectors, such as pACYC184.
    858..955     -  promoter       cat promoter: promoter of the E. coli cat gene encoding chloramphenicol acetyltransferase
   1039..1627    +  rep_origin     ori: high-copy-number ColE1/pMB1/pBR322/pUC origin of replication
>Addgene plasmid #228160 | SP_C4 | addgene full sequence | sequence record 451746 | Addgene NGS Result
TCGGTCTCATATGAAGCTACTAAAGCTAACAGGTTTTATATTCTTCCTGTTCTTCCTGACTGAATCCCTG
ACAGCCCCTTGAGACCAGACCAATAAAAAACGCCCGGCGGCAACCGAGCGTTCTGAACAAATCCAGATGG
AGTTCTGAGGTCATTACTGGATCTATCAACAGGAGTCCAAGCGAGCTCGATATCAAATTACGCCCCGCCC
TGCCACTCATCGCAGTACTGTTGTAATTCATTAAGCATTCTGCCGACATGGAAGCCATCACAAACGGCAT
GATGAACCTGAATCGCCAGCGGCATCAGCACCTTGTCGCCTTGCGTATAATATTTGCCCATGGTGAAAAC
GGGGGCGAAGAAGTTGTCCATATTGGCCACGTTTAAATCAAAACTGGTGAAACTCACCCAGGGATTGGCT
GAAACGAAAAACATATTCTCAATAAACCCTTTAGGGAAATAGGCCAGGTTTTCACCGTAACACGCCACAT
CTTGCGAATATATGTGTAGAAACTGCCGGAAATCGTCGTGGTATTCACTCCAGAGCGATGAAAACGTTTC
AGTTTGCTCATGGAAAACGGTGTAACAAGGGTGAACACTATCCCATATCACCAGCTCACCGTCTTTCATT
GCCATACGAAATTCCGGATGAGCATTCATCAGGCGGGCAAGAATGTGAATAAAGGCCGGATAAAACTTGT
GCTTATTTTTCTTTACGGTCTTTAAAAAGGCCGTAATATCCAGCTGAACGGTCTGGTTATAGGTACATTG
AGCAACTGACTGAAATGCCTCAAAATGTTCTTTACGATGCCATTGGGATATATCAACGGTGGTATATCCA
GTGATTTTTTTCTCCATTTTAGCTTCCTTAGCTCCTGAAAATCTCGATAACTCAAAAAATACGCCCGGTA
GTGATCTTATTTCATTATGGTGAAAGTTGGAACCTCTTACGTGCCCGATCAATCATGACCAAAATCCCTT
AACGTGAGTTTTCGTTCCACTGAGCGTCAGACCCCGTAGAAAAGATCAAAGGATCTTCTTGAGATCCTTT
TTTTCTGCGCGTAATCTGCTGCTTGCAAACAAAAAAACCACCGCTACCAGCGGTGGTTTGTTTGCCGGAT
CAAGAGCTACCAACTCTTTTTCCGAAGGTAACTGGCTTCAGCAGAGCGCAGATACCAAATACTGTTCTTC
TAGTGTAGCCGTAGTTAGGCCACCACTTCAAGAACTCTGTAGCACCGCCTACATACCTCGCTCTGCTAAT
CCTGTTACCAGTGGCTGCTGCCAGTGGCGATAAGTCGTGTCTTACCGGGTTGGACTCAAGACGATAGTTA
CCGGATAAGGCGCAGCGGTCGGGCTGAACGGGGGGTTCGTGCACACAGCCCAGCTTGGAGCGAACGACCT
ACACCGAACTGAGATACCTACAGCGTGAGCTATGAGAAAGCGCCACGCTTCCCGAAGGGAGAAAGGCGGA
CAGGTATCCGGTAAGCGGCAGGGTCGGAACAGGAGAGCGCACGAGGGAGCTTCCAGGGGGAAACGCCTGG
TATCTTTATAGTCCTGTCGGGTTTCGCCACCTCTGACTTGAGCGTCGATTTTTGTGATGCTCGTCAGGGG
GGCGGAGCCTATGGAAAAACGCCAGCAACGCGGCCTTTTTACGGTTCCTGGCCTTTTGCTGGCCTTTTGC
TCACATGTTCTTTCCTGCGTTATCCCCTGATTCTGTGGATAACCGTAG
